>Addgene plasmid #235606 | PECAM1-3'gRNA | addgene full sequence | sequence record 476198 | Addgene NGS Result
GAGGGCCTATTTCCCATGATTCCTTCATATTTGCATATACGATACAAGGCTGTTAGAGAGATAATTGGAA
TTAATTTGACTGTAAACACAAAGATATTAGTACAAAATACGTGACGTAGAAAGTAATAATTTCTTGGGTA
GTTTGCAGTTTTAAAATTATGTTTTAAAATGGACTATCATATGCTTACCGTAACTTGAAAGTATTTCGAT
TTCTTGGCTTTATATATCTTGTGGAAAGGACGAAACACCGTTGATGGAACTTAGACAGCAGTTTTAGAGC
TAGAAATAGCAAGTTAAAATAAGGCTAGTCCGTTATCAACTTGAAAAAGTGGCACCGAGTCGGTGCTTTT
TTGTTTTAGAGCTAGAAATAGCAAGTTAAAATAAGGCTAGTCCGTTTTTAGCGCGTGCGCCAATTCTGCA
GACAAATGGCTCTAGAGGTACCCGTTACATAACTTACGGTAAATGGCCCGCCTGGCTGACCGCCCAACGA
CCCCCGCCCATTGACGTCAATAGTAACGCCAATAGGGACTTTCCATTGACGTCAATGGGTGGAGTATTTA
CGGTAAACTGCCCACTTGGCAGTACATCAAGTGTATCATATGCCAAGTACGCCCCCTATTGACGTCAATG
ACGGTAAATGGCCCGCCTGGCATTGTGCCCAGTACATGACCTTATGGGACTTTCCTACTTGGCAGTACAT
CTACGTATTAGTCATCGCTATTACCATGGTCGAGGTGAGCCCCACGTTCTGCTTCACTCTCCCCATCTCC
CCCCCCTCCCCACCCCCAATTTTGTATTTATTTATTTTTTAATTATTTTGTGCAGCGATGGGGGCGGGGG
GGGGGGGGGGGGGGGCGCGAGGGGGGGGGGGGGGGGGCGAGGGGCGGGGCGGGGCGAGGCGGAGAGGTGC
GGCGGCAGCCAATCAGAGCGGCGCGCTCCGAAAGTTTCCTTTTATGGCGAGGCGGCGGCGGCGGCGGCCC
TATAAAAAGCGAAGCGCGCGGCGGGCGGGAGTCGCTGCGCGCTGCCTTCGCCCCGTGCCCCGCTCCGCCG
CCGCCTCGCGCCGCCCGCCCCGGCTCTGACTGACCGCGTTACTCCCACAGGTGAGCGGGCGGGACGGCCC
TTCTCCTCCGGGCTGTAATTAGCTGAGCAAGAGGTAAGGGTTTAAGGGATGGTTGGTTGGTGGGGTATTA
ATGTTTAATTACCTGGAGCACCTGCCTGAAATCACTTTTTTTCAGGTTGGACCGGTGCCACCATGGACTA
TAAGGACCACGACGGAGACTACAAGGATCATGATATTGATTACAAAGACGATGACGATAAGATGGCCCCA
AAGAAGAAGCGGAAGGTCGGTATCCACGGAGTCCCAGCAGCCGACAAGAAGTACAGCATCGGCCTGGACA
TCGGCACCAACTCTGTGGGCTGGGCCGTGATCACCGACGAGTACAAGGTGCCCAGCAAGAAATTCAAGGT
GCTGGGCAACACCGACCGGCACAGCATCAAGAAGAACCTGATCGGAGCCCTGCTGTTCGACAGCGGCGAA
ACAGCCGAGGCCACCCGGCTGAAGAGAACCGCCAGAAGAAGATACACCAGACGGAAGAACCGGATCTGCT
ATCTGCAAGAGATCTTCAGCAACGAGATGGCCAAGGTGGACGACAGCTTCTTCCACAGACTGGAAGAGTC
CTTCCTGGTGGAAGAGGATAAGAAGCACGAGCGGCACCCCATCTTCGGCAACATCGTGGACGAGGTGGCC
TACCACGAGAAGTACCCCACCATCTACCACCTGAGAAAGAAACTGGTGGACAGCACCGACAAGGCCGACC
TGCGGCTGATCTATCTGGCCCTGGCCCACATGATCAAGTTCCGGGGCCACTTCCTGATCGAGGGCGACCT
GAACCCCGACAACAGCGACGTGGACAAGCTGTTCATCCAGCTGGTGCAGACCTACAACCAGCTGTTCGAG
GAAAACCCCATCAACGCCAGCGGCGTGGACGCCAAGGCCATCCTGTCTGCCAGACTGAGCAAGAGCAGAC
GGCTGGAAAATCTGATCGCCCAGCTGCCCGGCGAGAAGAAGAATGGCCTGTTCGGAAACCTGATTGCCCT
GAGCCTGGGCCTGACCCCCAACTTCAAGAGCAACTTCGACCTGGCCGAGGATGCCAAACTGCAGCTGAGC
AAGGACACCTACGACGACGACCTGGACAACCTGCTGGCCCAGATCGGCGACCAGTACGCCGACCTGTTTC
TGGCCGCCAAGAACCTGTCCGACGCCATCCTGCTGAGCGACATCCTGAGAGTGAACACCGAGATCACCAA
GGCCCCCCTGAGCGCCTCTATGATCAAGAGATACGACGAGCACCACCAGGACCTGACCCTGCTGAAAGCT
CTCGTGCGGCAGCAGCTGCCTGAGAAGTACAAAGAGATTTTCTTCGACCAGAGCAAGAACGGCTACGCCG
GCTACATTGACGGCGGAGCCAGCCAGGAAGAGTTCTACAAGTTCATCAAGCCCATCCTGGAAAAGATGGA
CGGCACCGAGGAACTGCTCGTGAAGCTGAACAGAGAGGACCTGCTGCGGAAGCAGCGGACCTTCGACAAC
GGCAGCATCCCCCACCAGATCCACCTGGGAGAGCTGCACGCCATTCTGCGGCGGCAGGAAGATTTTTACC
CATTCCTGAAGGACAACCGGGAAAAGATCGAGAAGATCCTGACCTTCCGCATCCCCTACTACGTGGGCCC
TCTGGCCAGGGGAAACAGCAGATTCGCCTGGATGACCAGAAAGAGCGAGGAAACCATCACCCCCTGGAAC
TTCGAGGAAGTGGTGGACAAGGGCGCTTCCGCCCAGAGCTTCATCGAGCGGATGACCAACTTCGATAAGA
ACCTGCCCAACGAGAAGGTGCTGCCCAAGCACAGCCTGCTGTACGAGTACTTCACCGTGTATAACGAGCT
GACCAAAGTGAAATACGTGACCGAGGGAATGAGAAAGCCCGCCTTCCTGAGCGGCGAGCAGAAAAAGGCC
ATCGTGGACCTGCTGTTCAAGACCAACCGGAAAGTGACCGTGAAGCAGCTGAAAGAGGACTACTTCAAGA
AAATCGAGTGCTTCGACTCCGTGGAAATCTCCGGCGTGGAAGATCGGTTCAACGCCTCCCTGGGCACATA
CCACGATCTGCTGAAAATTATCAAGGACAAGGACTTCCTGGACAATGAGGAAAACGAGGACATTCTGGAA
GATATCGTGCTGACCCTGACACTGTTTGAGGACAGAGAGATGATCGAGGAACGGCTGAAAACCTATGCCC
ACCTGTTCGACGACAAAGTGATGAAGCAGCTGAAGCGGCGGAGATACACCGGCTGGGGCAGGCTGAGCCG
GAAGCTGATCAACGGCATCCGGGACAAGCAGTCCGGCAAGACAATCCTGGATTTCCTGAAGTCCGACGGC
TTCGCCAACAGAAACTTCATGCAGCTGATCCACGACGACAGCCTGACCTTTAAAGAGGACATCCAGAAAG
CCCAGGTGTCCGGCCAGGGCGATAGCCTGCACGAGCACATTGCCAATCTGGCCGGCAGCCCCGCCATTAA
GAAGGGCATCCTGCAGACAGTGAAGGTGGTGGACGAGCTCGTGAAAGTGATGGGCCGGCACAAGCCCGAG
AACATCGTGATCGAAATGGCCAGAGAGAACCAGACCACCCAGAAGGGACAGAAGAACAGCCGCGAGAGAA
TGAAGCGGATCGAAGAGGGCATCAAAGAGCTGGGCAGCCAGATCCTGAAAGAACACCCCGTGGAAAACAC
CCAGCTGCAGAACGAGAAGCTGTACCTGTACTACCTGCAGAATGGGCGGGATATGTACGTGGACCAGGAA
CTGGACATCAACCGGCTGTCCGACTACGATGTGGACCATATCGTGCCTCAGAGCTTTCTGAAGGACGACT
CCATCGACAACAAGGTGCTGACCAGAAGCGACAAGAACCGGGGCAAGAGCGACAACGTGCCCTCCGAAGA
GGTCGTGAAGAAGATGAAGAACTACTGGCGGCAGCTGCTGAACGCCAAGCTGATTACCCAGAGAAAGTTC
GACAATCTGACCAAGGCCGAGAGAGGCGGCCTGAGCGAACTGGATAAGGCCGGCTTCATCAAGAGACAGC
TGGTGGAAACCCGGCAGATCACAAAGCACGTGGCACAGATCCTGGACTCCCGGATGAACACTAAGTACGA
CGAGAATGACAAGCTGATCCGGGAAGTGAAAGTGATCACCCTGAAGTCCAAGCTGGTGTCCGATTTCCGG
AAGGATTTCCAGTTTTACAAAGTGCGCGAGATCAACAACTACCACCACGCCCACGACGCCTACCTGAACG
CCGTCGTGGGAACCGCCCTGATCAAAAAGTACCCTAAGCTGGAAAGCGAGTTCGTGTACGGCGACTACAA
GGTGTACGACGTGCGGAAGATGATCGCCAAGAGCGAGCAGGAAATCGGCAAGGCTACCGCCAAGTACTTC
TTCTACAGCAACATCATGAACTTTTTCAAGACCGAGATTACCCTGGCCAACGGCGAGATCCGGAAGCGGC
CTCTGATCGAGACAAACGGCGAAACCGGGGAGATCGTGTGGGATAAGGGCCGGGATTTTGCCACCGTGCG
GAAAGTGCTGAGCATGCCCCAAGTGAATATCGTGAAAAAGACCGAGGTGCAGACAGGCGGCTTCAGCAAA
GAGTCTATCCTGCCCAAGAGGAACAGCGATAAGCTGATCGCCAGAAAGAAGGACTGGGACCCTAAGAAGT
ACGGCGGCTTCGACAGCCCCACCGTGGCCTATTCTGTGCTGGTGGTGGCCAAAGTGGAAAAGGGCAAGTC
CAAGAAACTGAAGAGTGTGAAAGAGCTGCTGGGGATCACCATCATGGAAAGAAGCAGCTTCGAGAAGAAT
CCCATCGACTTTCTGGAAGCCAAGGGCTACAAAGAAGTGAAAAAGGACCTGATCATCAAGCTGCCTAAGT
ACTCCCTGTTCGAGCTGGAAAACGGCCGGAAGAGAATGCTGGCCTCTGCCGGCGAACTGCAGAAGGGAAA
CGAACTGGCCCTGCCCTCCAAATATGTGAACTTCCTGTACCTGGCCAGCCACTATGAGAAGCTGAAGGGC
TCCCCCGAGGATAATGAGCAGAAACAGCTGTTTGTGGAACAGCACAAGCACTACCTGGACGAGATCATCG
AGCAGATCAGCGAGTTCTCCAAGAGAGTGATCCTGGCCGACGCTAATCTGGACAAAGTGCTGTCCGCCTA
CAACAAGCACCGGGATAAGCCCATCAGAGAGCAGGCCGAGAATATCATCCACCTGTTTACCCTGACCAAT
CTGGGAGCCCCTGCCGCCTTCAAGTACTTTGACACCACCATCGACCGGAAGAGGTACACCAGCACCAAAG
AGGTGCTGGACGCCACCCTGATCCACCAGAGCATCACCGGCCTGTACGAGACACGGATCGACCTGTCTCA
GCTGGGAGGCGACAAAAGGCCGGCGGCCACGAAAAAGGCCGGCCAGGCAAAAAAGAAAAAGGAATTCGGC
AGTGGAGAGGGCAGAGGAAGTCTGCTAACATGCGGTGACGTCGAGGAGAATCCTGGCCCAATGACCGAGT
ACAAGCCCACGGTGCGCCTCGCCACCCGCGACGACGTCCCCAGGGCCGTACGCACCCTCGCCGCCGCGTT
CGCCGACTACCCCGCCACGCGCCACACCGTCGATCCGGACCGCCACATCGAGCGGGTCACCGAGCTGCAA
GAACTCTTCCTCACGCGCGTCGGGCTCGACATCGGCAAGGTGTGGGTCGCGGACGACGGCGCCGCGGTGG
CGGTCTGGACCACGCCGGAGAGCGTCGAAGCGGGGGCGGTGTTCGCCGAGATCGGCCCGCGCATGGCCGA
GTTGAGCGGTTCCCGGCTGGCCGCGCAGCAACAGATGGAAGGCCTCCTGGCGCCGCACCGGCCCAAGGAG
CCCGCGTGGTTCCTGGCCACCGTCGGCGTCTCGCCCGACCACCAGGGCAAGGGTCTGGGCAGCGCCGTCG
TGCTCCCCGGAGTGGAGGCGGCCGAGCGCGCCGGGGTGCCCGCCTTCCTGGAGACCTCCGCGCCCCACAA
CCTCCCCTTCTACGAGCGGCTCGGCTTCACCGTCACCGCCGACGTCGAGGTGCCCGAAGGACCGCGCACC
TGGTGCATGACCCGCAAGCCCGGTGCCTGAGAATTCTAACTAGAGCTCGCTGATCAGCCTCGACTGTGCC
TTCTAGTTGCCAGCCATCTGTTGTTTGCCCCTCCCCCGTGCCTTCCTTGACCCTGGAAGGTGCCACTCCC
ACTGTCCTTTCCTAATAAAATGAGGAAATTGCATCGCATTGTCTGAGTAGGTGTCATTCTATTCTGGGGG
GTGGGGTGGGGCAGGACAGCAAGGGGGAGGATTGGGAAGAGAATAGCAGGCATGCTGGGGAGCGGCCGCA
GGAACCCCTAGTGATGGAGTTGGCCACTCCCTCTCTGCGCGCTCGCTCGCTCACTGAGGCCGGGCGACCA
AAGGTCGCCCGACGCCCGGGCTTTGCCCGGGCGGCCTCAGTGAGCGAGCGAGCGCGCAGCTGCCTGCAGG
GGCGCCTGATGCGGTATTTTCTCCTTACGCATCTGTGCGGTATTTCACACCGCATA
[95 nt withheld, positions 6637-6731]
T
[46 nt withheld, positions 6733-6778]
C
[141 nt withheld, positions 6780-6920]
CCTTTGACGTTGGAGTCCACGTTCTTT
[37 nt withheld, positions 6948-6984]
ACTCTATCTCGGGCTATTCTTTTGATTTATAAGGGATTTTGCCGATTTCGGTCTATTGGTTAAAAAATGA
GCTGATTTAACAAAAATTTAACGCGAATTTTAACAAAATATTAACGTTTACAATTTTATGGTGCACTCTC
AGTACAATCTGCTCTGATGCCGCATAGTTAAGCCAGCCCCGACACCCGCCAACACCCGCTGACGCGCCCT
GACGGGCTTGTCTGCTCCCGGCATCCGCTTACAGACAAGCTGTGACCGTCTCCGGGAGCTGCATGTGTCA
GAGGTTTTCACCGTCATCACCGAAACGCGCGAGACGAAAGGGCCTCGTGATACGCCTATTTTTATAGGTT
AATGTCATGATAATAATGGTTTCTTAGACGTCAGGTGGCACTTTTCGGGGAAATGTGCGCGGAACCCCTA
TTTGTTTATTTTTCTAAATACATTCAAATATGTATCCGCTCATGAGACAATAACCCTGATAAATGCTTCA
ATAATATTGAAAAAGGAAGAGTATGAGTATTCAACATTTCCGTGTCGCCCTTATTCCCTTTTTTGCGGCA
TTTTGCCTTCCTGTTTTTGCTCACCCAGAAACGCTGGTGAAAGTAAAAGATGCTGAAGATCAGTTGGGTG
CACGAGTGGGTTACATCGAACTGGATCTCAACAGCGGTAAGATCCTTGAGAGTTTTCGCCCCGAAGAACG
TTTTCCAATGATGAGCACTTTTAAAGTTCTGCTATGTGGCGCGGTATTATCCCGTATTGACGCCGGGCAA
GAGCAACTCGGTCGCCGCATACACTATTCTCAGAATGACTTGGTTGAGTACTCACCAGTCACAGAAAAGC
ATCTTACGGATGGCATGACAGTAAGAGAATTATGCAGTGCTGCCATAACCATGAGTGATAACACTGCGGC
CAACTTACTTCTGACAACGATCGGAGGACCGAAGGAGCTAACCGCTTTTTTGCACAACATGGGGGATCAT
GTAACTCGCCTTGATCGTTGGGAACCGGAGCTGAATGAAGCCATACCAAACGACGAGCGTGACACCACGA
TGCCTGTAGCAATGGCAACAACGTTGCGCAAACTATTAACTGGCGAACTACTTACTCTAGCTTCCCGGCA
ACAATTAATAGACTGGATGGAGGCGGATAAAGTTGCAGGACCACTTCTGCGCTCGGCCCTTCCGGCTGGC
TGGTTTATTGCTGATAAATCTGGAGCCGGTGAGCGTGGAAGCCGCGGTATCATTGCAGCACTGGGGCCAG
ATGGTAAGCCCTCCCGTATCGTAGTTATCTACACGACGGGGAGTCAGGCAACTATGGATGAACGAAATAG
ACAGATCGCTGAGATAGGTGCCTCACTGATTAAGCATTGGTAACTGTCAGACCAAGTTTACTCATATATA
CTTTAGATTGATTTAAAACTTCATTTTTAATTTAAAAGGATCTAGGTGAAGATCCTTTTTGATAATCTCA
TGACCAAAATCCCTTAACGTGAGTTTTCGTTCCACTGAGCGTCAGACCCCGTAGAAAAGATCAAAGGATC
TTCTTGAGATCCTTTTTTTCTGCGCGTAATCTGCTGCTTGCAAACAAAAAAACCACCGCTACCAGCGGTG
GTTTGTTTGCCGGATCAAGAGCTACCAACTCTTTTTCCGAAGGTAACTGGCTTCAGCAGAGCGCAGATAC
CAAATACTGTTCTTCTAGTGTAGCCGTAGTTAGGCCACCACTTCAAGAACTCTGTAGCACCGCCTACATA
CCTCGCTCTGCTAATCCTGTTACCAGTGGCTGCTGCCAGTGGCGATAAGTCGTGTCTTACCGGGTTGGAC
TCAAGACGATAGTTACCGGATAAGGCGCAGCGGTCGGGCTGAACGGGGGGTTCGTGCACACAGCCCAGCT
TGGAGCGAACGACCTACACCGAACTGAGATACCTACAGCGTGAGCTATGAGAAAGCGCCACGCTTCCCGA
AGGGAGAAAGGCGGACAGGTATCCGGTAAGCGGCAGGGTCGGAACAGGAGAGCGCACGAGGGAGCTTCCA
GGGGGAAACGCCTGGTATCTTTATAGTCCTGTCGGGTTTCGCCACCTCTGACTTGAGCGTCGATTTTTGT
GATGCTCGTCAGGGGGGCGGAGCCTATGGAAAAACGCCAGCAACGCGGCCTTTTTACGGTTCCTGGCCTT
TTGCTGGCCTTTTGCTCACATGT
Features (pLannotate 1.2.2; 19 found; start..end, strand, type, name):
      1..241     +  promoter       U6 promoter: RNA polymerase III promoter for human U6 snRNA
    271..346     +  misc_RNA       gRNA scaffold: guide RNA scaffold for the Streptococcus pyogenes CRISPR/Cas9 system
    353..396     +  misc_RNA       gRNA scaffold (fragment): guide RNA scaffold for the Streptococcus pyogenes CRISPR/Cas9 system
    443..728     +  enhancer       CMV enhancer: human cytomegalovirus immediate early enhancer; contains an 18-bp deletion relative to the standard CMV enhancer
    730..1007    +  promoter       chicken β-actin promoter: No description available
   1008..1235    +  intron         hybrid intron: hybrid between chicken β-actin (CBA) and minute virus of mice (MMV) introns (Gray et al., 2011)
   1373..2974    +  CDS            Cas9(N): N-terminal portion of Streptococcus pyogenes Cas9 (Zetsche et al., 2015)
   2975..5473    +  CDS            Cas9(C): C-terminal portion of Streptococcus pyogenes Cas9 (Zetsche et al., 2015)
   5474..5521    +  CDS            nucleoplasmin NLS: bipartite nuclear localization signal from nucleoplasmin
   5591..6190    +  CDS            PuroR (fragment): puromycin N-acetyltransferase; pac from Streptomyces; confers resistance to puromycin
   6224..6335    +  polyA_signal   bGH poly(A) signal: bovine growth hormone polyadenylation signal
   6440..6580    +  repeat_region  AAV2 ITR: inverted terminal repeat of adeno-associated virus serotype 2 inverted
   6585..6636    -  misc_feature   bom (fragment): basis of mobility region from pBR322
   6655..7110    +  rep_origin     f1 ori (sequence partly withheld): f1 bacteriophage origin of replication; arrow indicates direction of (+) strand synthesis
   7111..7160    -  misc_feature   bom (fragment): basis of mobility region from pBR322
   7262..7297    -  CDS            rop (fragment): Rop protein, which maintains plasmids at low copy number; rop
   7392..7496    +  promoter       AmpR promoter: bla
   7497..8357    +  CDS            AmpR: β-lactamase; bla; confers resistance to ampicillin, carbenicillin, and related antibiotics
   8528..9116    +  rep_origin     ori: high-copy-number ColE1/pMB1/pBR322/pUC origin of replication
