[The description below was written by a language model from this plasmid's Addgene catalogue record and pLannotate feature annotations shown in this document.]
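Description:
PECAM1-3'gRNA is an all-in-one mammalian CRISPR-Cas9 expression plasmid of about 9.2 kb built on the pSpCas9(BB)-2A-Puro (PX459) V2.0 backbone. It carries a 21-nt guide, cloned into the BbsI sites (destroyed in the process), that directs cleavage near the 3' terminal region of the human PECAM1 (CD31) gene. In bacteria it is maintained as a high-copy plasmid through a ColE1/pUC-type origin and selected with ampicillin via the β-lactamase gene. An f1 origin is also present, along with a single annotated AAV2 ITR and short bom and rop fragments that appear to be backbone remnants rather than functional parts.

Two expression units work together. A human U6 RNA polymerase III promoter transcribes the PECAM1 spacer fused to the Streptococcus pyogenes guide RNA scaffold. Downstream, a hybrid promoter made of the CMV enhancer, the chicken β-actin promoter and a hybrid intron drives S. pyogenes Cas9, which the annotation tool splits into N- and C-terminal portions although they are contiguous. Cas9 carries a nucleoplasmin nuclear localization signal and is followed by a puromycin N-acetyltransferase coding sequence and a bGH polyadenylation signal. The backbone name indicates that Cas9 and the puromycin marker are linked by a 2A peptide, although that element is not annotated separately. This arrangement lets transfected cells be transiently enriched with puromycin.

The stated purpose is CRISPR-Cas9-mediated knock-in at the PECAM1 3' end, where a double-strand break would promote integration of a separately supplied donor template. The record does not describe the donor. The associated publication concerns a visualized vascular organoid assay for angiogenesis, which is consistent with tagging this endothelial marker gene.
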