Addgene plasmid #235606: PECAM1-3'gRNA
Purpose: gRNA targeting PECAM1 3' terminal for CRISPR-Cas9-mediated knock-in
Depositing lab: Kai Wang. Depositing organization: Peking University Health Science Center. Publication: A novel quantitative angiogenesis assay based on visualized vascular organoid. Zhao Y, Sun M, Pan Z, Kong W, Hong Z, Zhang W, Sun B, Zhang J, Wang X, Wang K. Angiogenesis. 2025 Jan 3;28(1):10. doi: 10.1007/s10456-024-09967-z. PubMed 39751990.
Backbone
  Vector backbone: pSpCas9(BB)-2A-Puro (PX459) V2.0 (Addgene #62988)
  Backbone manufacturer: Feng Zhang laboratory
  Vector type: CRISPR
Growth in bacteria
  Bacterial resistance: Ampicillin, 100 μg/mL
  Growth temperature: 37°C
  Growth strain: NEB Stable
  Copy number: High Copy
Gene/Insert
  Gene/Insert name: PECAM1 gRNA
  gRNA/shRNA sequence: (G)TTGATGGAACTTAGACAGCA
  Species: H. sapiens (human)
  Insert size (bp): 21
  Entrez Gene: PECAM1 (a.k.a. CD31, CD31/EndoCAM, GPIIA', PECA1, PECAM-1, endoCAM)
  Promoter: U6
  Cloning method: Restriction Enzyme; 5′ cloning site BbsI (destroyed during cloning); 3′ cloning site BbsI (destroyed during cloning)
  Sequencing primers: 5′ LKO1.5: GACTATCATATGCTTACCGT
Terms and licenses: Academic/Nonprofit Terms; Industry Terms: Not Available to Industry
How to cite: PECAM1-3'gRNA was a gift from Kai Wang (Addgene plasmid # 235606 ; http://n2t.net/addgene:235606 ; RRID:Addgene_235606)
